Addgene plasmid #149572: pBbdCas9B_arr2
Purpose: (Empty Backbone) parental, all-in-one CRISPRi vector for B. burgdorferi, parental for gRNA cloning
Depositing lab: Christine Jacobs-Wagner. Depositing organization: Stanford University. Publication: A CRISPR interference platform for selective downregulation of gene expression in Borrelia burgdorferi. Takacs CN, Scott M, Chang Y, Kloos ZA, Irnov I, Rosa PA, Liu J, Jacobs-Wagner C. Appl Environ Microbiol. 2020 Nov 30. pii: AEM.02519-20. doi: 10.1128/AEM.02519-20. PubMed 33257311.
Backbone
  Vector backbone: pBbdCas9B
  Backbone manufacturer: CJW lab
  Modifications to backbone: dCas9, lacI, arr2
  Vector type: Bacterial Expression
  Selectable markers: Rifampicin
Growth in bacteria
  Bacterial resistance: Blasticidin, 100 μg/mL
  Growth temperature: 30°C
  Growth strain: NEB 5-alpha F' Iq
  Copy number: High Copy
Gene/Insert
  Gene/Insert name: None
  Promoter: PflaB, PpQE30
  Cloning method: Restriction Enzyme; 5′ cloning site Unknown (unknown if destroyed); 3′ cloning site Unknown (unknown if destroyed)
  Sequencing primers: 5′ Unknown
Terms and licenses: Academic/Nonprofit Terms; Industry Terms: Not Available to Industry
How to cite: pBbdCas9B_arr2 was a gift from Christine Jacobs-Wagner (Addgene plasmid # 149572 ; http://n2t.net/addgene:149572 ; RRID:Addgene_149572)
