[The description below was written by a language model from this plasmid's Addgene catalogue record and pLannotate feature annotations shown in this document.]
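Description:
pBbdCas9B_arr2 is an empty, parental all-in-one CRISPR interference vector built for Borrelia burgdorferi, intended as the starting plasmid into which a guide RNA cassette is cloned. It is listed as a bacterial expression vector derived from the pBbdCas9B backbone, modified to carry dCas9, lacI and arr2. In E. coli it replicates from a high-copy ColE1/pUC-type origin and is selected with blasticidin through the Aspergillus terreus bsd deaminase gene found in the annotated sequence. Rifampicin is recorded as the additional selectable marker, consistent with the arr2 gene named in the backbone modifications. arr2 itself is not annotated in the feature table, nor is any Borrelia replication region, so roughly the last 2.8 kb of the 10.9 kb sequence and parts of the first 1.2 kb are uncharacterised here.

The functional core is a catalytically dead Streptococcus pyogenes Cas9 (D10A/H840A), which binds DNA under guide RNA direction without cutting and blocks transcription of the targeted gene. It sits downstream of a phage T5 promoter with embedded and adjacent lac operator sequences, matching the PpQE30 promoter named in the record. A divergently oriented lacI gene supplies the repressor, so dCas9 expression should be IPTG-inducible. The other listed promoter, PflaB, is not annotated. Short Borrelia-derived fragments flanking lacI and bsd (annotated as fliD and hslU pieces) probably reflect native promoter regions, but the record does not assign PflaB to a specific gene. No guide RNA is present. Derivatives carrying one are used for selective, inducible downregulation of B. burgdorferi genes.
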