Features (pLannotate 1.2.2; 10 found; start..end, strand, type, name):
    613..687     +  ncRNA          AAC AAD leader: Accession: RF02912 - putative aminoglycoside riboswitch / attI site
   1245..2324    -  CDS            lacI: LACI_ECOLI - Experimental evidence at protein level: Swiss-Prot protein existence level 1. Repressor of the lactose operon. Binds allolactose as an inducer. From Escherichia coli (strain K12).
   2454..2558    -  CDS            fliD (fragment): FLID_BORBU - Protein inferred from homology: Swiss-Prot protein existence level 3. Required for the morphogenesis and for the elongation of the flagellar filament by facilitating polymerization of the flagellin monomers at the tip of growing filament. Forms a capping structure, which prevents flagellin subunits (transported through the central channel of the flagellum) from leaking out without polymerization at the distal end (By similarity). From Borrelia burgdorferi (strain ATCC 35210 / B31 / CIP 102532 / DSM 4680).
   2577..2621    +  promoter       T5 promoter: bacteriophage T5 promoter for E. coli RNA polymerase, with embedded lac operator
   2627..2647    +  protein_bind   lac operator (fragment): The lac repressor binds to the lac operator to inhibit transcription in E. coli. This inhibition can be relieved by adding lactose or isopropyl-β-D-thiogalactopyranoside (IPTG). lac repressor encoded by lacI
   2682..6786    +  CDS            dCas9 (fragment): catalytically dead mutant of the Cas9 endonuclease from the Streptococcus pyogenes Type II CRISPR/Cas system RNA-guided DNA-binding protein that lacks endonuclease activity due to the D10A mutation in the RuvC catalytic domain and the H840A mutation in the HNH catalytic domain
   6796..6921    +  CDS            hslU (fragment): HSLU_BORBU - Protein inferred from homology: Swiss-Prot protein existence level 3. ATPase subunit of a proteasome-like degradation complex; this subunit has chaperone activity. The binding of ATP and its subsequent hydrolysis by HslU are essential for unfolding of protein substrates subsequently hydrolyzed by HslV. HslU recognizes the N-terminal part of its protein substrates and unfolds these before they are guided to HslV for hydrolysis. From Borrelia burgdorferi (strain ATCC 35210 / B31 / CIP 102532 / DSM 4680).
   6970..7356    +  CDS            bsd: BSD_ASPTE - Experimental evidence at protein level: Swiss-Prot protein existence level 1. Catalyzes the deamination of the cytosine moiety of the antibiotics blasticidin S, cytomycin and acetylblasticidin S. From Aspergillus terreus.
   7361..7407    +  CDS            BleoR (fragment): antibiotic-binding protein; Sh ble from Streptoalloteichus hindustanus; confers resistance to bleomycin, phleomycin, and Zeocin™
   7482..8070    +  rep_origin     ori: high-copy-number ColE1/pMB1/pBR322/pUC origin of replication
>Addgene plasmid #149572 | pBbdCas9B_arr2 | addgene full sequence | sequence record 306459 | Addgene NGS Result
AGTATATATATCACAATTTTGATTTAAAAGTAAATTCTTTTTTTAAAAATACAAAAATTTTTTATAAATT
ATATAGACCATGATATTGTATTAATACTAATTGATTTTAATTTAAGGTTGAACTAAAATAAACATAGTTT
TGTAGAAAATAATTTTTCATTATTTTGCTACTTGATATTGGATCGTAAAAATATTAGGGCTTTACAAAGT
TCTTTTAAAAGAGAATTTAGTAAAGCCCTAAGTCTTTTAATAAAAAATTTTTTGTAAAAAAGTTGGCAAA
AATAGTTTTTGCTATATATTTATATATAAGAAAAAATTCAATACTCAAGGAGATAAAAAATGGAAAACTT
AAACAATAATCCACAAAAAATTAATCAAATAAATAAGCAAACTAATTTTATTGGTTTTGAAAATTTTATA
GAACTTGATAATCAAGTTAATCAAACTAAAGAAAAAAGTAAATTAAGTAAGATAGGTAAGAAATTACCCG
GAATAAGCAGTCAAGTCTAGTGCGGCCGCATGGCTTGTTATGACTGTTTTTTTGGGGTACAGTCTATGCC
TCGGGCATCCAAGCAGCAAGCGCGTTACGCCGTGGGTCGATGTTTGATGTTATGGAGCAGCAACGATGTT
ACGCAGCAGGGCAGTCGCCCTAAAACAAAGTTAAACATCATGAGGAGGTAACGTCATGGTAAAAGATTGG
ATTCCTATTTCTCATGATAATTATAAACAAGTACAAGGACCATTTTATCATGGAACTAAAGCTAATTTAG
CAATTGGTGATTTACTAACTACAGGATTTATTTCTCATTTTGAAGATGGTCGAATTCTTAAACATATTTA
TTTTTCAGCTTTAATGGAACCAGCAGTTTGGGGAGCTGAACTTGCTATGTCACTATCTGGTCTTGAAGGT
CGTGGTTATATATATATAGTTGAACCAACAGGACCATTTGAAGATGATCCAAATCTTACAAATAAAAAAT
TTCCTGGTAATCCAACACAATCTTATAGAACTTGTGAACCTTTAAGAATTGTTGGTGTTGTTGAAGATTG
GGAAGGACATCCTGTTGAATTAATAAGAGGAATGTTAGATTCATTAGAAGATTTAAAACGTCGTGGTTTA
CATGTTATTGAAGATTAACCTGGCGCGCCAAATAATGCCCGTGTCCCTGTTGAATAGGGACACGGTTTTT
TAACAATTTTTTTATTCCTAGGCCTTAGTGGCCGGTACCCGGGGATCCTTATTACTGGCCGCTTTCTAGC
CTGGATACTTGTCTGGCTAGTTGCATTAGAGAGTCAGCTAGAGCCCTAGGGCTAGCTGTTTGTGTATTCG
GAGCCAGTGTAGTTTTTCTTTTTACTAACGATACGGGTAATAATTGATTGCCTTTTACAGCCTGACCTTG
AGACAATTGCAAAAGTCTGTCCACAGAGGTTTGACCTAATAATCTAAAATCTTGTTTGATAGTAGTAAGT
GGAGGTATGTAGCAACTAGAATCTTCTGTATCATCATAACCCACAACTGAAATATCAGCCCCAACTCTAA
GTCCACTTTCAGTAATAGCTCGCATAGCTCCTAAAGCCATTTGATCATTAGCAACTAACATAGCAGTAGG
GACAATGCCTTCATTTAACATTTGCATTGTTTGCTGAAATCCTGACATAGCAGACCAATCTCCTTCTCTT
TCTGCTATTGGTTGTATTTGATTTCTTGTTAAATACTTGTGCCATCCTGCTAATCTCAATCTGGCACTTA
CTGAACTTAAGGGACCTGCAAGTAGTGCAATTTGTTGATGGCCTAATGCAACAAGGTGTTCAACTCCTAA
CCTTGTTCCATCTTCGTGAGAAAAAATTATAGAGTTTATTGGGGTTTGGTCCGACACATCCAAAAACAAT
GCTGGAACATTAGTACATGCTGCTTCAACTGCAATCGCATCTTGGTCATCAAGAGGATAATTAATTATAA
GTCCACTAACACGTTGAGCTAATAAATTATGTACTGCTGCCTTACAAGCCTCTACACCTGATCTCTCAAC
CATTGATACAACAACGCTTGCACCAAGTTGATCAGCTCTCGATTTAATTGCGGCTACAATTTGACTAGGC
GCATGTAATGCAAGTGATGATGTGGCAACTCCAATTAAAAGTGATTGTTTCCCCGCAAGTTGCTGAGCAA
CGCGATTTGGTATATAATTCAACTCTGCCATAGCTGCTTCAACCTTCTCTCTTGTTTTTGCAGATACATG
ACTTGCTTGGTTCACAACTCTCGAAACCGTTTGGTAGCTAACCCCGGCATATTCAGCAACATCATACAAA
GTAACAGGTTTCATGGATCATTCCTCCATGATAAAATTTAAATTTCTGACTTTGGCAAATCCTTTTGCCT
GTTAAAAAGAATAGCACAAAAATTAAAAAAAAAGAAACGCAAATAGCAATAGCATTAAAAATAATTATTA
TTATTTATTTCTTTGATTAAAATCAAAAGCCTTTAATGTATTTTCTTGATCTTTCATGCGCTTAACGGTA
AAATCCAAGGTATTAAGTTCACCTTCCACTTTTCTCTCTCTATCTTCTCTAGAAAATCATAAAAAATTTA
TTTGCTTTGTGAGCGGATAACAATTATAATAGATTCAATTGTGAGCGGATAACAATTTCACACAGAATTC
ATTAAAGAGGAGAAATTACATATGGATAAGAAATACTCAATAGGCTTAGCTATCGGCACAAATAGCGTCG
GATGGGCGGTGATCACTGATGAATATAAGGTTCCGTCTAAAAAGTTCAAGGTTCTGGGAAATACAGACCG
CCACAGTATCAAAAAAAATCTTATAGGGGCTCTTTTATTTGACAGTGGAGAGACAGCGGAAGCGACTCGT
CTCAAACGGACAGCTCGTAGAAGGTATACACGTCGGAAGAATCGTATTTGTTATCTACAGGAGATTTTTT
CAAATGAGATGGCGAAAGTAGATGATAGTTTCTTTCATCGACTTGAAGAGTCTTTTTTGGTGGAAGAAGA
CAAGAAGCATGAACGTCATCCTATTTTTGGAAATATAGTAGATGAAGTTGCTTATCATGAGAAATATCCA
ACTATCTATCATCTGCGAAAAAAATTGGTAGATTCTACTGATAAAGCGGATTTGCGCTTAATCTATTTGG
CCTTAGCGCATATGATTAAGTTTCGTGGTCATTTTTTGATTGAGGGAGATTTAAATCCTGATAATAGTGA
TGTGGACAAACTATTTATCCAGTTGGTACAAACCTACAATCAATTATTTGAAGAAAACCCTATTAACGCA
AGTGGAGTAGATGCTAAAGCGATTCTTTCTGCACGATTGAGTAAATCAAGACGATTAGAAAATCTCATTG
CTCAGCTCCCCGGTGAGAAGAAAAATGGCTTATTTGGGAATCTCATTGCTTTGTCATTGGGTTTGACCCC
TAATTTTAAATCAAATTTTGATTTGGCAGAAGATGCTAAATTACAGCTTTCAAAAGATACTTACGATGAT
GATTTAGATAATTTATTGGCGCAAATTGGAGATCAATATGCTGATTTGTTTTTGGCAGCTAAGAATTTAT
CAGATGCTATTTTACTTTCAGATATCCTAAGAGTAAATACTGAAATAACTAAGGCTCCCCTATCAGCTTC
AATGATTAAACGCTACGATGAACATCATCAAGACTTGACTCTTTTAAAAGCTTTAGTTCGACAACAACTT
CCAGAAAAGTATAAAGAAATCTTTTTTGATCAATCAAAAAACGGATATGCAGGTTATATTGATGGGGGAG
CTAGCCAAGAAGAATTTTATAAATTTATCAAACCAATTTTAGAAAAAATGGATGGTACTGAGGAATTATT
GGTGAAACTAAATCGTGAAGATTTGCTGCGCAAGCAACGGACCTTTGACAACGGCTCTATTCCCCATCAA
ATTCACTTGGGTGAGCTGCATGCTATTTTGAGAAGACAAGAAGACTTTTATCCATTTTTAAAAGACAATC
GTGAGAAGATTGAAAAAATCTTGACTTTTCGAATTCCTTATTATGTTGGTCCATTGGCGCGTGGCAATAG
TCGTTTTGCATGGATGACTCGGAAGTCTGAAGAAACAATTACCCCATGGAATTTTGAAGAAGTTGTCGAT
AAAGGTGCTTCAGCTCAATCATTTATTGAACGCATGACAAACTTTGATAAAAATCTTCCAAATGAAAAAG
TACTACCAAAACATAGTTTGCTTTATGAGTATTTTACGGTTTATAACGAATTGACAAAGGTCAAATATGT
TACTGAAGGAATGCGAAAACCAGCATTTCTTTCAGGTGAACAGAAGAAAGCCATTGTTGATTTACTCTTC
AAAACAAATCGAAAAGTAACCGTTAAGCAATTAAAAGAAGATTATTTCAAAAAAATAGAATGTTTTGATA
GTGTTGAAATTTCAGGAGTTGAAGATAGATTTAATGCTTCATTAGGTACCTACCATGATTTGCTAAAAAT
TATTAAAGATAAAGATTTTTTGGATAATGAAGAAAATGAAGATATCTTAGAGGATATTGTTTTAACATTG
ACCTTATTTGAAGATAGGGAGATGATTGAGGAAAGACTTAAAACATATGCTCACCTCTTTGATGATAAGG
TGATGAAACAGCTTAAACGTCGCCGTTATACTGGTTGGGGACGTTTGTCTCGAAAATTGATTAATGGTAT
TAGGGATAAGCAATCTGGCAAAACAATATTAGATTTTTTGAAATCAGATGGTTTTGCCAATCGCAATTTT
ATGCAGCTGATCCATGATGATAGTTTGACATTTAAAGAAGACATTCAAAAAGCACAAGTGTCTGGACAAG
GCGATAGTTTACATGAACATATTGCAAATTTAGCTGGTAGCCCTGCTATTAAAAAAGGTATTTTACAGAC
TGTAAAAGTTGTTGATGAATTGGTCAAAGTAATGGGGCGGCATAAGCCAGAAAATATCGTTATTGAAATG
GCACGTGAAAATCAGACAACTCAAAAGGGCCAGAAAAATTCGCGAGAGCGTATGAAACGAATCGAAGAAG
GTATCAAAGAATTAGGAAGTCAGATTCTTAAAGAGCATCCTGTTGAAAATACTCAATTGCAAAATGAAAA
GCTCTATCTCTATTATCTCCAAAATGGAAGAGACATGTATGTGGACCAAGAATTAGATATTAATCGTTTA
AGTGATTATGATGTCGATGCCATTGTTCCACAAAGTTTCCTTAAAGACGATTCAATAGACAATAAGGTCT
TAACGCGTTCTGATAAAAATCGTGGTAAATCGGATAACGTTCCAAGTGAAGAAGTAGTCAAAAAGATGAA
AAACTATTGGAGACAACTTCTAAACGCCAAGTTAATCACTCAACGTAAGTTTGATAATTTAACGAAAGCT
GAACGTGGAGGTTTGAGTGAACTTGATAAAGCTGGTTTTATCAAACGCCAATTGGTTGAAACTCGCCAAA
TCACTAAGCATGTGGCACAAATTTTGGATAGTCGCATGAATACTAAATACGATGAAAATGATAAACTTAT
TCGAGAGGTTAAAGTGATTACCTTAAAATCTAAATTAGTTTCTGACTTCCGAAAAGATTTCCAATTCTAT
AAAGTACGTGAGATTAACAATTACCATCATGCCCATGATGCGTATCTAAATGCCGTCGTTGGAACTGCTT
TGATTAAGAAATATCCAAAACTTGAATCGGAGTTTGTCTATGGTGATTATAAAGTTTATGATGTTCGTAA
AATGATTGCTAAGTCTGAGCAAGAAATAGGCAAAGCAACCGCAAAATATTTCTTTTACTCTAATATCATG
AACTTCTTCAAAACAGAAATTACACTTGCAAATGGAGAGATTCGCAAACGCCCTCTAATCGAAACTAATG
GGGAAACTGGAGAAATTGTCTGGGATAAAGGGCGAGATTTTGCCACAGTGCGCAAAGTATTGTCCATGCC
CCAAGTCAATATTGTCAAGAAAACAGAAGTCCAGACAGGCGGATTCTCCAAGGAGTCAATTTTACCAAAA
AGAAATTCGGACAAGCTTATTGCTCGTAAAAAAGACTGGGATCCAAAAAAATATGGTGGTTTTGATAGTC
CAACGGTAGCTTATTCAGTCCTAGTGGTTGCTAAGGTGGAAAAAGGGAAATCGAAGAAGTTAAAATCCGT
TAAAGAGTTACTAGGGATCACAATTCTGGAAAGAAGTTCCTTTGAAAAAAATCCGATTGACTTTTTAGAA
GCTAAAGGATATAAGGAAGTTAAAAAAGACTTAATCATTAAACTACCTAAATATAGTCTTTTTGAGTTAG
AAAACGGTCGTAAACGGATGCTGGCTAGTGCCGGAGAATTACAAAAAGGAAATGAGCTGGCTCTGCCAAG
CAAATATGTGAATTTTTTATATTTAGCTAGTCATTATGAAAAGTTGAAGGGTAGTCCAGAAGATAACGAA
CAAAAACAATTGTTTGTGGAGCAGCATAAGCATTATTTAGATGAGATTATTGAGCAAATCAGTGAATTTT
CTAAGCGTGTTATTTTAGCAGATGCCAATTTAGATAAAGTTCTTAGTGCATATAACAAACATAGAGACAA
ACCAATACGTGAACAAGCAGAAAATATTATTCATTTATTTACGTTGACGAATCTTGGAGCTCCCGCTGCT
TTTAAATATTTTGATACAACAATTGATCGTAAACGATATACGTCTACAAAAGAAGTTTTAGATGCCACTC
TTATCCATCAATCCATCACTGGTCTTTATGAAACACGCATTGATTTGAGTCAGCTAGGAGGTGACTAATA
AAAGCTTGATCAGATCCCAGCTTTTTTTTGAAGTGCCTGGCAGTAAGTTGAAAAAATTTGAAATAAACTT
GGACTATGTTAATAAAAAAATACAAATTAACGAACAAAAAGATTTGAATTATTATATAATTTAGTTAAAA
GCAATTTTAAATGAGGGAGGTTTCCATCATATGGCTAAACCTTTAAGTCAAGAAGAAAGTACTTTAATTG
AAAGAGCTACTGCTACTATTAATAGTATTCCTATTAGTGAAGATTATAGTGTTGCTAGTGCTGCTTTAAG
TAGTGATGGTAGAATTTTTACTGGTGTTAATGTTTATCATTTTACTGGTGGTCCTTGTGCTGAATTAGTT
GTTTTAGGTACTGCCGCCGCTGCTGCTGCTGGTAATCTCACTTGTATTGTTGCTATTGGTAATGAAAATA
GAGGTATTTTAAGTCCTTGTGGTAGATGTAGACAAGTTTTATTAGATTTACATCCTGGTATTAAAGCTAT
TGTTAAAGATAGTGATGGTCAACCTACTGCTGTTGGTATTAGAGAATTATTACCTAGTGGTTATGTTTGG
GAAGGTTAATGACGTCGCCGGAGCGGTCGAGTTCTGGACCGACCGGCTCGGGTTCTCATGACCAAAATCC
CTTAACGTGAGTTTTCGTTCCACTGAGCGTCAGACCCCGTAGAAAAGATCAAAGGATCTTCTTGAGATCC
TTTTTTTCTGCGCGTAATCTGCTGCTTGCAAACAAAAAAACCACCGCTACCAGCGGTGGTTTGTTTGCCG
GATCAAGAGCTACCAACTCTTTTTCCGAAGGTAACTGGCTTCAGCAGAGCGCAGATACCAAATACTGTTC
TTCTAGTGTAGCCGTAGTTAGGCCACCACTTCAAGAACTCTGTAGCACCGCCTACATACCTCGCTCTGCT
AATCCTGTTACCAGTGGCTGCTGCCAGTGGCGATAAGTCGTGTCTTACCGGGTTGGACTCAAGACGATAG
TTACCGGATAAGGCGCAGCGGTCGGGCTGAACGGGGGGTTCGTGCACACAGCCCAGCTTGGAGCGAACGA
CCTACACCGAACTGAGATACCTACAGCGTGAGCTATGAGAAAGCGCCACGCTTCCCGAAGGGAGAAAGGC
GGACAGGTATCCGGTAAGCGGCAGGGTCGGAACAGGAGAGCGCACGAGGGAGCTTCCAGGGGGAAACGCC
TGGTATCTTTATAGTCCTGTCGGGTTTCGCCACCTCTGACTTGAGCGTCGATTTTTGTGATGCTCGTCAG
GGGGGCGGAGCCTATGGAAAAACGCCAGCAACGCGGCCTTTTTACGGTTCCTGGCCTTTTGCTGGCCTTT
TGCTCACATGTTCTTTCCTGCACTAGATCCCCGGCAAGTTCATCCTTAGGGTTTTCATATCTCTTAAAAA
GTCAATTTCTGCTTGATTAATTTCTTGTGGATTATTGTTTTTGCGGTTTTTCATTTTTTATCTCCTTGAG
TATTGAATTTTTTCTTATATATAAATATATAGCAAAAACTATTTTTGCCAACTTTTTTACAAAAAATTTT
TTATTAAAACACTTAGGGCTTTGCTAAATTCTCTTTTAAAAGAACTTAGTAAAGCCCTATGGATTTAAGA
ACTGATTATACTTACGTAGTAAAAATACTACAGATATTAATAGTATAGACCATATCAAAATCATAATCAA
TTTATATTTATCTAAAATTGTAGTCCATACAAAATACAAAAAAATTAGGTTTTTCTAAATTCTATTTTAA
AAGAACTTAGTAACACCTAATCTCTAAATTACTTACAAAATTCTAAAATTAGATTTTTAGTTCTTCATAT
TTCTTTAAAAGTTTTTTAAGAAAATCTTTTTGATTTTCAAAAATTTCATGCATCATAAAACTAGTAAATT
TGGATTTTTTTTTGTAAAAATCATAACTTTCTTGGGTTTTAAGTTGAAATCTTAATGGTTTTATTGGATT
TTGCCTAGATTTTTTTAACGCCGGACTTTCTTTATCTTTTATAAAATTATAAGAATTTTTAATACCATTT
TCTATTAAATAATCTTCTTTTATAAGCCCCTCTTGCAGTGCAGTTGCTAATCTTAAATACTTATACGCTT
GAGTTTTTGCTACATCAAAGTCTTTTATAAAATCAAGAAAAGTTTTATAACCATCAAATTTATAATATTG
ATTATCTTTTATTTCTTTTAAAATTTTAATATTTTCCACCCTGTGGAATATTTCTTTTTTGAAATTGTCA
TTTAACTTTTCCTTTAGTGTCTTGTAATAAGAAATTTTACTTTCATTAATCATTAAATTTTGTTCAACAT
AAGTATCTATCTTTTTTGTTAAAACTTTAACAACACGTTTTTTTTCCATAAAAATTTTCCTTTATTTTTG
CAACATTTTCCTTAATTGATATAATTGTTACTATTTTAGATTTTTTAATATCCACTTAAGAATTAATCCC
TCACTAGAATATTTTTTATTATAGAATTCATATACATGTTTTTCTAAATCTATAAATTTATCAACAATTG
CTTTATTATAGGGTGTATCTATCTTTTCTTTTCTTAATAATCGTCTCATATTCTTTAAATAACAACAAAC
ACTGCCGGTTTTAAACCTAAATTCTATGTAATATATTTTTGAAAAAGTATATACATTTTCAACCCCGTTT
ATTTCATACTTTACAAAAACATTATTTATTGGTTTTCTATAACCATAGTAAATGCCTAAAAATTTGTCCC
CGTCTTTCATAGGATATAGATAAAGTTTTTGAATCTCTGATTTATCTAATAATTTTTCAAAAAAAATTAT
ACACCGCTTTTGTTTGTTACTAACTACTCTATGCAATGCCTTTAATATTTTTGTGTGATATATATTTTTA
TCACCTTTTTTTTCTTTCAGCAGGAAGATACTTTCTTTTGGAAATTTAATTTTTTGTTCATTTATTCTTG
CAGCCTTAAGTCCGATTTTCATATTTAATCCTTATATAGCCTTTCTATTTAATTCTTTTAAACTCAATAA
ACTTTTTTGGTTTTTCATTAGTTCTAATAATTCGCAATAATATGTGCAAAACACTTTATTGTATTCTATT
TTCTTTTGGTTATTCAAATATTCTTTTATAATTGGCTTTAGAAGTTCAATATTTACTTCTTTTTTTAGTT
GTTCAATAAGGATATTGAAAATGTTTGTTTTTAAATCTTGATAATTTTGTTGAGAATTTTCTTTTTTTCT
TTCAATTGACTTCTCTAATTTACGCTTTATATTGTTTAAATCGCTATATTTATGACTTTCAATAATAAAA
TGAGGCTTAAATTTGTAATTTTCGTATATTTTTTGGAAACTTGTTTCTAATTGTTTAGAATTATATTCAT
TTTTTTCAAATTCTTTTTGAGTGTTGCATAGAATTTCCTTTAATTTTTCTTGTTTTTCTTTCATACAAGA
TTTAGTAAAATGTATATTTTTATTTTTTAGTAATTTAATTTCTATTATTTTTATGATTTTAAGTATTTTG
ATTATATTATCTTTATCAATATTTAAATTGAATAAAATTGTAAGAAAAATTGAAAGAATTTTTTTACATA
AAAAGTTACATTTATTGAAGTAATTTCTTACTTGATACTTTTCTATTTCATTAATCTTTCTTTCTTCTTT
TATATTATTTTTATTATTTAAACACTCCTTTAAATCTACACTCCCATTTTTAGTAAATCTATCTTTAAGG
CCCCTTGAAACTCTATTTTGAAATCTTAAATCTTTTTTTTCTTGAAAGTATTTATAGATTTTTTGGTAAC
ATTCTTTTTTTGAAAAATTAAGTTGATAGTATATTTCGGTCCCCAAATTTACCCCTAAGTGTTTGTGATA
ATTAGTTGTGACTTTAAATTCTTTTTCTAATTTGTAAAGGTAATTTTGCAGTGTTTTTAGTTTAACGGGT
GTTTGACTATTTCTTTTAAGGTTTTCATTAAAGTAATAGAGTATGTTTTTTTGTGTGTATTTCTTATATG
TTTTATTTATGTACGCTAGTGTTGAGATAAGGACTACTAATTTATACTGTAATTTATTGTAGCAAGTTGT
GGTTTTACTGGTTTTGTTTATATTAGATAAGTTTTCCATTTATAGCTCCTTGAATACCGGATTTTTTATC
TATAA
